Addgene plasmid #228934: pXPR_023d sgCiPELO #8
Purpose: Expression of dCas9-KRAB and sgRNA targeting PELO
Depositing lab: Francisca Vazquez. Depositing organization: Broad Institute. Publication: SKI complex loss renders 9p21.3-deleted or MSI-H cancers dependent on PELO. Borck PC, Boyle I, Jankovic K, Bick N, Foster K, Lau AC, Parker-Burns LI, Lubicki DA, Li T, Borah AA, Lofaso NJ, Das Sharma S, Chan T, Kishen RV, Adeagbo A, Raghavan S, Aquilanti E, Prensner JR, Krill-Burger JM, Golub TR, Campbell CD, Dempster JM, Chan EM, Vazquez F. Nature. 2025 Feb 5. doi: 10.1038/s41586-024-08509-3. PubMed 39910293.
Backbone
  Vector backbone: pXPR_023d
  Vector type: Mammalian Expression, Lentiviral, CRISPR
  Selectable markers: Puromycin
Growth in bacteria
  Bacterial resistance: Ampicillin, 100 μg/mL
  Growth temperature: 30°C
  Growth strain: NEB Stable
  Copy number: High Copy
Gene/Insert
  Gene/Insert name: PELO gRNA
  gRNA/shRNA sequence: CCGCTGGCAGCACGCAACAG
  Species: H. sapiens (human)
Terms and licenses: Academic/Nonprofit Terms; Industry Terms: Not Available to Industry
How to cite: pXPR_023d sgCiPELO #8 was a gift from Francisca Vazquez (Addgene plasmid # 228934 ; http://n2t.net/addgene:228934 ; RRID:Addgene_228934)
