[The description below was written by a language model from this plasmid's Addgene catalogue record and pLannotate feature annotations shown in this document.]
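Description:
pXPR_023d sgCiPELO #8 is an all-in-one, third-generation-style lentiviral CRISPR interference (CRISPRi) vector of about 13.3 kb that delivers both a dCas9-KRAB repressor and a single guide RNA directed against human PELO. It is propagated in E. coli through a high-copy ColE1/pUC-type origin with ampicillin selection (AmpR). The backbone also carries an f1 origin and an SV40/EM7-driven bleomycin/Zeocin resistance cassette that lies outside the viral genome.

The transfer cassette is transcribed in packaging cells from a CMV enhancer/promoter fused to a truncated HIV-1 5' LTR, making genomic RNA production Tat-independent. It contains the Ψ packaging signal with a partial gag sequence, the RRE for Rev-dependent nuclear export, and a cPPT/CTS. It ends in a WPRE, which boosts transcript expression, and a self-inactivating ΔU3 3' LTR, followed by a bGH polyadenylation signal.

Within the provirus, a human U6 Pol III promoter drives the PELO-targeting spacer joined to the S. pyogenes gRNA scaffold. An EF-1α core promoter drives an N-terminal ZNF10 KRAB domain fused to Cas9, followed by the puromycin N-acetyltransferase gene. The annotation tool labels the Cas9 coding region simply as Cas9, but the catalogue entry describes it as nuclease-dead dCas9. The element linking Cas9 to PuroR is not annotated, so how the two are co-expressed is not stated.

Transduced mammalian cells are selected with puromycin. The guide recruits dCas9-KRAB to the PELO locus to silence transcription without cutting DNA. The associated study used this approach to examine PELO dependency in cancers with SKI complex loss, including 9p21.3-deleted and MSI-H tumours.
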