Features (pLannotate 1.2.2; 35 found; start..end, strand, type, name):
      1..589     +  rep_origin     ori: high-copy-number ColE1/pMB1/pBR322/pUC origin of replication
    772..864     +  CDS            lacI (fragment): lac repressor; lacI; The lac repressor binds to the lac operator to inhibit transcription in E. coli. This inhibition can be relieved by adding lactose or isopropyl-β-D-thiogalactopyranoside (IPTG).
    877..898     +  protein_bind   CAP binding site: CAP binding activates transcription in the presence of cAMP. E. coli catabolite activator protein
    913..943     +  promoter       lac promoter: promoter for the E. coli lac operon
    947..969     +  protein_bind   lac operator (fragment): The lac repressor binds to the lac operator to inhibit transcription in E. coli. This inhibition can be relieved by adding lactose or isopropyl-β-D-thiogalactopyranoside (IPTG). lac repressor encoded by lacI
   1040..1161    -  polyA_signal   SV40 poly(A) signal: SV40 polyadenylation signal
   1156..1281    -  CDS            ble (fragment): BLE_KLEPN - Experimental evidence at protein level: Swiss-Prot protein existence level 1. Binding protein with a strong affinity to the bleomycin family of antibiotics. Binds to CL990; an antimitotic-antibiotic compound. From Klebsiella pneumoniae.
   1291..1665    -  CDS            BleoR: antibiotic-binding protein; Sh ble from Streptoalloteichus hindustanus; confers resistance to bleomycin, phleomycin, and Zeocin™
   1684..1731    -  promoter       EM7 promoter: synthetic bacterial promoter&nbsp
   1779..2108    -  promoter       SV40 promoter: SV40 enhancer and early promoter
   2122..2550    -  rep_origin     f1 ori (sequence partly withheld): f1 bacteriophage origin of replication; arrow indicates direction of (+) strand synthesis
   2571..2592    -  promoter       SV40 promoter (fragment): SV40 enhancer and early promoter
   2596..2820    -  polyA_signal   bGH poly(A) signal: bovine growth hormone polyadenylation signal
   2852..3085    -  LTR            3' LTR (ΔU3): self-inactivating 3' long terminal repeat (LTR) from HIV-1
   3087..3106    -  misc_feature   cPPT/CTS (fragment): central polypurine tract and central termination sequence of HIV-1
   3157..3745    -  misc_feature   WPRE: woodchuck hepatitis virus posttranscriptional regulatory element
   3761..4358    -  CDS            PuroR (fragment): puromycin N-acetyltransferase; pac from Streptomyces; confers resistance to puromycin
   4553..8656    -  CDS            Cas9: Cas9 (Csn1) endonuclease from the Streptococcus pyogenes Type II CRISPR/Cas system generates RNA-guided double strand breaks in DNA
   8678..8863    -  CDS            KRAB: Krüppel-associated box (KRAB) transcriptional repression domain from the human zinc finger protein ZNF10 (Margolin et al., 1994)
   8899..8916    -  protein_bind   attB1 (fragment): mutant version of attB; core recombination site for the Gateway® BP reaction BP Clonase™
   8943..9154    -  promoter       EF-1α core promoter: core promoter for human elongation factor EF-1α
   9180..9198    -  CDS            small t antigen (fragment): SV40 (simian virus 40) small t antigen
   9216..9291    -  misc_RNA       gRNA scaffold: guide RNA scaffold for the Streptococcus pyogenes CRISPR/Cas9 system
   9321..9561    -  promoter       U6 promoter: RNA polymerase III promoter for human U6 snRNA
   9612..9729    -  misc_feature   cPPT/CTS: central polypurine tract and central termination sequence of HIV-1
   9779..9879    -  CDS            Rev (fragment): human immunodeficiency virus 1 (HIV-1) Rev protein; rev; enhances nuclear export of unspliced and incompletely spliced viral mRNAs
  10256..10489   -  misc_feature   RRE: The Rev response element (RRE) of HIV-1 allows for Rev-dependent mRNA export from the nucleus to the cytoplasm.
  10635..10998   -  CDS            HIV-1 gag (fragment): gag protein from human immunodeficiency virus 1; gag
  10982..11107   -  misc_feature   HIV-1 Ψ: packaging signal of human immunodeficiency virus type 1
  11154..11334   -  LTR            5' LTR (truncated): truncated 5' long terminal repeat (LTR) from HIV-1
  11352..11551   -  promoter       CMV promoter: human cytomegalovirus (CMV) immediate early promoter
  11552..11931   -  enhancer       CMV enhancer: human cytomegalovirus immediate early enhancer
  12086..12138   +  misc_feature   bom (fragment): basis of mobility region from pBR322
  12197..12301   +  promoter       AmpR promoter: bla
  12302..13162   +  CDS            AmpR: β-lactamase; bla; confers resistance to ampicillin, carbenicillin, and related antibiotics
>Addgene plasmid #228934 | pXPR_023d sgCiPELO #8 | addgene full sequence | sequence record 467898 | Addgene NGS Result
TTGAGATCCTTTTTTTCTGCGCGTAATCTGCTGCTTGCAAACAAAAAAACCACCGCTACCAGCGGTGGTT
TGTTTGCCGGATCAAGAGCTACCAACTCTTTTTCCGAAGGTAACTGGCTTCAGCAGAGCGCAGATACCAA
ATACTGTTCTTCTAGTGTAGCCGTAGTTAGGCCACCACTTCAAGAACTCTGTAGCACCGCCTACATACCT
CGCTCTGCTAATCCTGTTACCAGTGGCTGCTGCCAGTGGCGATAAGTCGTGTCTTACCGGGTTGGACTCA
AGACGATAGTTACCGGATAAGGCGCAGCGGTCGGGCTGAACGGGGGGTTCGTGCACACAGCCCAGCTTGG
AGCGAACGACCTACACCGAACTGAGATACCTACAGCGTGAGCTATGAGAAAGCGCCACGCTTCCCGAAGG
GAGAAAGGCGGACAGGTATCCGGTAAGCGGCAGGGTCGGAACAGGAGAGCGCACGAGGGAGCTTCCAGGG
GGAAACGCCTGGTATCTTTATAGTCCTGTCGGGTTTCGCCACCTCTGACTTGAGCGTCGATTTTTGTGAT
GCTCGTCAGGGGGGCGGAGCCTATGGAAAAACGCCAGCAACGCGGCCTTTTTACGGTTCCTGGCCTTTTG
CTGGCCTTTTGCTCACATGTTCTTTCCTGCGTTATCCCCTGATTCTGTGGATAACCGTATTACCGCCTTT
GAGTGAGCTGATACCGCTCGCCGCAGCCGAACGACCGAGCGCAGCGAGTCAGTGAGCGAGGAAGCGGAAG
AGCGCCCAATACGCAAACCGCCTCTCCCCGCGCGTTGGCCGATTCATTAATGCAGCTGGCACGACAGGTT
TCCCGACTGGAAAGCGGGCAGTGAGCGCAACGCAATTAATGTGAGTTAGCTCACTCATTAGGCACCCCAG
GCTTTACACTTTATGCTTCCGGCTCGTATGTTGTGTGGAATTGTGAGCGGATAACAATTTCACACAGGAA
ACAGCTATGACCATGATTACGCCAAGCTCTAGCTAGAGGTCGACGGTATACAGACATGATAAGATACATT
GATGAGTTTGGACAAACCACAACTAGAATGCAGTGAAAAAAATGCTTTATTTGTGAAATTTGTGATGCTA
TTGCTTTATTTGTAACCATTATAAGCTGCAATAAACAAGTTGGGGTGGGCGAAGAACTCCAGCATGAGAT
CCCCGCGCTGGAGGATCATCCAGCCGGCGTCCCGGAAAACGATTCCGAAGCCCAACCTTTCATAGAAGGC
GGCGGTGGAATCGAAATCTCGTAGCACGTGTCAGTCCTGCTCCTCGGCCACGAAGTGCACGCAGTTGCCG
GCCGGGTCGCGCAGGGCGAACTCCCGCCCCCACGGCTGCTCGCCGATCTCGGTCATGGCCGGCCCGGAGG
CGTCCCGGAAGTTCGTGGACACGACCTCCGACCACTCGGCGTACAGCTCGTCCAGGCCGCGCACCCACAC
CCAGGCCAGGGTGTTGTCCGGCACCACCTGGTCCTGGACCGCGCTGATGAACAGGGTCACGTCGTCCCGG
ACCACACCGGCGAAGTCGTCCTCCACGAAGTCCCGGGAGAACCCGAGCCGGTCGGTCCAGAACTCGACCG
CTCCGGCGACGTCGCGCGCGGTGAGCACCGGAACGGCACTGGTCAACTTGGCCATGGTTTAGTTCCTCAC
CTTGTCGTATTATACTATGCCGATATACTATGCCGATGATTAATTGTCAACACGTGCTGATCAGATCCGA
AAATGGATATACAAGCTCCCGGGAGCTTTTTGCAAAAGCCTAGGCCTCCAAAAAAGCCTCCTCACTACTT
CTGGAATAGCTCAGAGGCAGAGGCGGCCTCGGCCTCTGCATAAATAAAAAAAATTAGTCAGCCATGGGGC
GGAGAATGGGCGGAACTGGGCGGAGTTAGGGGCGGGATGGGCGGAGTTAGGGGCGGGACTATGGTTGCTG
ACTAATTGAGATGCATGCTTTGCATACTTCTGCCTGCTGGGGAGCCTGGGGACTTTCCACACCTGGTTGC
TGACTAATTGAGATGCATGCTTTGCATACTTCTGCCTGCTGGGGAGCCTGGGGACTTTCCACACCCTAAC
TGACACACATTCCACAGAATTAATTCGCGTTAAATTTTTGTTAAATCAGCTCATTTTTTAACCAATAGGC
CGAAATCGGCAAAATCCCTTATAAATCAAAAGAATAGACCGAGATAGGGT
[37 nt withheld, positions 2221-2257]
AAAGAACGTGGACTCCAACGTCAAAGG
[49 nt withheld, positions 2285-2333]
T
[91 nt withheld, positions 2335-2425]
G
[124 nt withheld, positions 2427-2550]
GGGGATACCCCCTAGAGCCCCAGCTGGTTCTTTCCGCCTCAGAAGCCATAGAGCCCACCGCATCCCCAGC
ATGCCTGCTATTGTCTTCCCAATCCTCCCCCTTGCTGTCCTGCCCCACCCCACCCCCCAGAATAGAATGA
CACCTACTCAGACAATGCGATGCAATTTCCTCATTTTATTAGGAAAGGACAGTGGGAGTGGCACCTTCCA
GGGTCAAGGAAGGCACGGGGGAGGGGCAAACAACAGATGGCTGGCAACTAGAAGGCACAGTCGAGGCTGA
TCAGCGGGTTTAAACGGGCCCTGCTAGAGATTTTCCACACTGACTAAAAGGGTCTGAGGGATCTCTAGTT
ACCAGAGTCACACAACAGACGGGCACACACTACTTGAAGCACTCAAGGCAAGCTTTATTGAGGCTTAAGC
AGTGGGTTCCCTAGTTAGCCAGAGAGCTCCCAGGCTCAGATCTGGTCTAACCAGAGAGACCCAGTACAAG
CAAAAAGCAGATCTTGTCTTCGTTGGGAGTGAATTAGCCCTTCCAGTCCCCCCTTTTCTTTTAAAAAGTG
GCTAAGATCTACAGCTGCCTTGTAAGTCATTGGTCTTAAAGTCGACGCGGGGAGGCGGCCCAAAGGGAGA
TCCGACTCGTCTGAGGGCGAAGGCGAAGACGCGGAAGAGGCCGCAGAGCCGGCAGCAGGCCGCGGGAAGG
AAGGTCCGCTGGATTGAGGGCCGAAGGGACGTAGCAGAAGGACGTCCCGCGCAGAATCCAGGTGGCAACA
CAGGCGAGCAGCCAAGGAAAGGACGATGATTTCCCCGACAACACCACGGAATTGTCAGTGCCCAACAGCC
GAGCCCCTGTCCAGCAGCGGGCAAGGCAGGCGGCGATGAGTTCCGCCGTGGCAATAGGGAGGGGGAAAGC
GAAAGTCCCGGAAAGGAGCTGACAGGTGGTGGCAATGCCCCAACCAGTGGGGGTTGCGTCAGCAAACACA
GTGCACACCACGCCACGTTGCCTGACAACGGGCCACAACTCCTCATAAAGAGACAGCAACCAGGATTTAT
ACAAGGAGGAGAAAATGAAAGCCATACGGGAAGCAATAGCATGATACAAAGGCATTAAAGCAGCGTATCC
ACATAGCGTAAAAGGAGCAACATAGTTAAGAATACCAGTCAATCTTTCACAAATTTTGTAATCCAGAGGT
TGATTGTCGACTTAACGCGTTCAGGCACCGGGCTTGCGGGTCATGCACCAGGTGCGCGGTCCTTCGGGCA
CCTCGACGTCGGCGGTGACGGTGAAGCCGAGCCGCTCGTAGAAGGGGAGGTTGCGGGGCGCGGAGGTCTC
CAGGAAGGCGGGCACCCCGGCGCGCTCGGCCGCCTCCACTCCGGGGAGCACGACGGCGCTGCCCAGACCC
TTGCCCTGGTGGTCGGGCGAGACTCCGACGGTGGCCAGGAACCACGCGGGCTCCTTGGGCCGGTGCGGCG
CCAGGAGGCCTTCCATCTGTTGCTGCGCGGCCAGCCGGGAACCGCTCAACTCGGCCATGCGCGGGCCGAT
CTCGGCGAACACCGCCCCCGCTTCGACGCTCTCCGGCGTGGTCCAGACCGCCACCGCGGCGCCGTCGTCC
GCGACCCACACCTTGCCGATGTCGAGCCCGACGCGCGTGAGGAAGAGTTCTTGCAGCTCGGTGACCCGCT
CGATGTGGCGGTCCGGATCGACGGTGTGGCGCGTGGCGGGGTAGTCGGCGAACGCGGCGGCGAGGGTGCG
TACGGCCCTGGGGACGTCGTCGCGGGTGGCGAGGCGCACCGTGGGCTTGTACTCGGTCGGTCCAGGATTC
TCTTCGACATCTCCGGCTTGTTTCAGCAGAGAGAAGTTTGTTGCGCCGGATCCGCTGCTGCCGTTGCTCC
CACTACCAATGCCGTCCACTTTCCGCTTTTTCTTAGGATCTTCCACCTTGCGTTTTTTCTTGGGGGAGCC
GCTGCCCAGGCTGGCATAATCGGGCACGTCATAGGGATAGGCGTCGCCTCCCAGCTGAGACAGGTCGATC
CGTGTCTCGTACAGGCCGGTGATGCTCTGGTGGATCAGGGTGGCGTCCAGCACCTCTTTGGTGCTGGTGT
ACCTCTTCCGGTCGATGGTGGTGTCAAAGTACTTGAAGGCGGCAGGGGCTCCCAGATTGGTCAGGGTAAA
CAGGTGGATGATATTCTCGGCCTGCTCTCTGATAGGCTTGTCTCTGTGCTTGTTGTAGGCGCTCAGCACC
TTGTCCAGATTAGCGTCGGCCAGGATCACTCTCTTGGAGAACTCGCTGATCTGCTCGATGATCTCGTCCA
GGTAGTGTTTGTGCTGTTCCACAAACAGCTGTTTCTGCTCATTATCCTCGGGGGAGCCCTTCAGCTTCTC
ATAGTGGCTGGCCAGGTACAGGAAGTTCACATATTTGGAGGGCAGGGCCAGTTCGTTTCCCTTCTGCAGT
TCGCCGGCAGAGGCCAGCATTCTCTTCCGGCCGTTTTCCAGCTCGAACAGGGAGTACTTAGGCAGCTTGA
TGATCAGGTCCTTTTTCACTTCTTTGTAGCCCTTGGCTTCCAGAAAGTCGATGGGATTCTTCTCGAAGCT
GCTTCTTTCCATGATGGTGATCCCCAGCAGCTCTTTCACACTCTTCAGTTTCTTGGACTTGCCCTTTTCC
ACTTTGGCCACCACCAGCACAGAATAGGCCACGGTGGGGCTGTCGAAGCCGCCGTACTTCTTAGGGTCCC
AGTCCTTCTTTCTGGCGATCAGCTTGTCGCTGTTCCTCTTGGGCAGGATAGACTCTTTGCTGAAGCCGCC
TGTCTGCACCTCGGTCTTTTTCACGATATTCACTTGGGGCATAGACAGCACTTTCCGCACGGTGGCAAAG
TCCCGGCCCTTATCCCACACGATCTCGCCTGTTTCGCCGTTTGTCTCGATCAGAGGCCGCTTCCGGATCT
CGCCGTTGGCCAGGGTAATCTCGGTCTTGAAAAAGTTCATGATGTTGCTGTAGAAGAAGTACTTGGCGGT
AGCCTTGCCGATTTCCTGCTCGCTCTTGGCGATCATCTTCCGCACGTCGTACACCTTGTAGTCGCCGTAC
ACGAACTCGCTTTCCAGCTTAGGGTACTTTTTGATCAGGGCGGTTCCCACGACGGCGTTCAGGTAGGCGT
CGTGGGCGTGGTGGTAGTTGTTGATCTCGCGCACTTTGTAAAACTGGAAATCCTTCCGGAAATCGGACAC
CAGCTTGGACTTCAGGGTGATCACTTTCACTTCCCGGATCAGTTTGTCGTTCTCGTCGTACTTAGTGTTC
ATCCGGGAGTCCAGGATCTGTGCCACGTGCTTTGTGATCTGCCGGGTTTCCACCAGCTGTCTCTTGATGA
AGCCGGCCTTATCCAGTTCGCTCAGGCCGCCTCTCTCGGCCTTGGTCAGATTGTCGAACTTCCTCTGGGT
AATCAGCTTGGCATTCAGCAGCTGGCGCCAGTAGTTCTTCATCTTCTTCACGACCTCTTCGGAGGGCACG
TTGTCGCTCTTGCCCCGGTTCTTGTCGCTCCGAGTCAGCACTTTGTTATCGATGGAGTCGTCCTTCAGAA
AGCTCTGAGGCACGATAGCGTCCACATCGTAGTCGGACAGCCGGTTGATGTCCAGTTCCTGGTCCACGTA
CATATCCCGCCCATTCTGCAGGTAGTACAGGTACAGCTTCTCGTTCTGCAGCTGGGTGTTTTCCACGGGG
TGTTCTTTCAGGATCTGGCTGCCCAGCTCTTTGATGCCCTCTTCGATCCGCTTCATTCTCTCGCGGCTGT
TCTTCTGTCCCTTCTGGGTGGTCTGGTTCTCTCTGGCCATTTCGATCACGATGTTCTCGGGCTTGTGCCG
GCCCATCACTTTCACGAGCTCGTCCACCACCTTCACTGTCTGCAGGATGCCCTTCTTAATGGCGGGGCTG
CCGGCCAGATTGGCAATGTGCTCGTGCAGGCTATCGCCCTGGCCGGACACCTGGGCTTTCTGGATGTCCT
CTTTAAAGGTCAGGCTGTCGTCGTGGATCAGCTGCATGAAGTTTCTGTTGGCGAAGCCGTCGGACTTCAG
GAAATCCAGGATTGTCTTGCCGGACTGCTTGTCCCGGATGCCGTTGATCAGCTTCCGGCTCAGCCTGCCC
CAGCCGGTGTATCTCCGCCGCTTCAGCTGCTTCATCACTTTGTCGTCGAACAGGTGGGCATAGGTTTTCA
GCCGTTCCTCGATCATCTCTCTGTCCTCAAACAGTGTCAGGGTCAGCACGATATCTTCCAGAATGTCCTC
GTTTTCCTCATTGTCCAGGAAGTCCTTGTCCTTGATAATTTTCAGCAGATCGTGGTATGTGCCCAGGGAG
GCGTTGAACCGATCTTCCACGCCGGAGATTTCCACGGAGTCGAAGCACTCGATTTTCTTGAAGTAGTCCT
CTTTCAGCTGCTTCACGGTCACTTTCCGGTTGGTCTTGAACAGCAGGTCCACGATGGCTTTTTTCTGCTC
GCCGCTCAGGAAGGCGGGCTTTCTCATTCCCTCGGTCACGTATTTCACTTTGGTCAGCTCGTTGTACACG
GTGAAGTACTCGTACAGCAGGCTGTGCTTGGGCAGCACCTTCTCGTTGGGCAGGTTCTTATCGAAGTTGG
TCATCCGCTCGATGAAGCTCTGGGCGCTGGCGCCCTTGTCCACCACTTCCTCGAAGTTCCAGGGGGTGAT
GGTTTCCTCGCTCTTTCTGGTCATCCAGGCGAATCTGCTGTTTCCCCTGGCCAGAGGGCCCACGTAGTAG
GGGATGCGGAAGGTCAGGATCTTCTCGATCTTTTCCCGGTTGTCCTTCAGGAATGGGTAAAAATCTTCCT
GCCGCCGCAGAATGGCGTGCAGCTCTCCCAGGTGGATCTGGTGGGGGATGCTGCCGTTGTCGAAGGTCCG
CTGCTTCCGCAGCAGGTCCTCTCTGTTCAGCTTCACGAGCAGTTCCTCGGTGCCGTCCATCTTTTCCAGG
ATGGGCTTGATGAACTTGTAGAACTCTTCCTGGCTGGCTCCGCCATCGATGTAGCCGGCGTAGCCGTTCT
TGCTCTGGTCGAAGAAAATCTCTTTGTACTTCTCAGGCAGCTGCTGCCGCACGAGAGCTTTCAGCAGGGT
CAGGTCCTGGTGGTGCTCGTCGTATCTCTTGATCATAGAGGCGCTCAGGGGGGCCTTGGTGATCTCGGTG
TTCACTCTCAGGATGTCGCTCAGCAGGATGGCGTCGGACAGGTTCTTGGCGGCCAGAAACAGGTCGGCGT
ACTGGTCGCCGATCTGGGCCAGCAGGTTGTCCAGGTCGTCGTCGTAGGTGTCCTTGCTCAGCTGCAGTTT
GGCATCCTCGGCCAGGTCGAAGTTGCTCTTGAAGTTGGGGGTCAGGCCCAGGCTCAGGGCAATCAGGTTG
CCGAACAGGCCATTCTTCTTCTCGCCGGGCAGCTGGGCGATCAGATTTTCCAGCCGTCTGCTCTTGCTCA
GTCTGGCAGACAGGATGGCCTTGGCGTCCACGCCGCTGGCGTTGATGGGGTTTTCCTCGAACAGCTGGTT
GTAGGTCTGCACCAGCTGGATGAACAGCTTGTCCACGTCGCTGTTGTCGGGGTTCAGGTCGCCCTCGATC
AGGAAGTGGCCCCGGAACTTGATCATGTGGGCCAGGGCCAGATAGATCAGCCGCAGGTCGGCCTTGTCGG
TGCTGTCCACCAGTTTCTTTCTCAGGTGGTAGATGGTGGGGTACTTCTCGTGGTAGGCCACCTCGTCCAC
GATGTTGCCGAAGATGGGGTGCCGCTCGTGCTTCTTATCCTCTTCCACCAGGAAGGACTCTTCCAGTCTG
TGGAAGAAGCTGTCGTCCACCTTGGCCATCTCGTTGCTGAAGATCTCTTGCAGATAGCAGATCCGGTTCT
TCCGTCTGGTGTATCTTCTTCTGGCGGTTCTCTTCAGCCGGGTGGCCTCGGCTGTTTCTCCGCTGTCGAA
CAGCAGGGCGCCGATCAGGTTCTTCTTGATGCTGTGCCGGTCGGTGTTGCCCAGCACCTTGAATTTCTTG
CTGGGCACCTTGTACTCGTCGGTGATCACGGCCCAGCCCACAGAGTTGGTGCCGATGGCCAGGCCGATGC
TGTACTTCTTGTCCATCGACCCTCCGCCGGAACCGCCGGGCTCTTCTCCCTTCTCCAACCGGAGGATCAC
ATCTGGCTTAGTAAGCTGATAACCCAAGGAAACCAGGTTCTTATAGTTCTCCAGCATCACATTTCTGTAC
ACGATCTGCTGAGCAGTGTCCAGCAGCTTCCACTCCTCCCTGGTGAAGTCCACAAATACATCCTTGAAGG
TCACCAGTGTCCGGGACCAGGCAGTTAGTGACTTAGCATCCATGCCAACTTTTTTGTACAAACTTGTTGA
TCAATCGATGCTAGAACCGGTCCTGTGTTCTGGCGGCAAACCCGTTGCGAAAAAGAACGTTCACGGCGAC
TACTGCACTTATATACGGTTCTCCCCCACCCTCGGGAAAAAGGCGGAGCCAGTACACGACATCACTTTCC
CAGTTTACCCCGCGCCACCTTCTCTAGGCACCGGATCAATTGCCGACCCCTCCCCCCAACTTCTCGGGGA
CTGTGGGCGATGTGCGCTCTGCCCACTGACGGGCACCGGAGCCAATTCCCACTCCTTTCAAGACCTAGCT
AGCGAATTCAAAAAAGCACCGACTCGGTGCCACTTTTTCAAGTTGATAACGGACTAGCCTTATTTTAACT
TGCTATTTCTAGCTCTAAAACCTGTTGCGTGCTGCCAGCGGCGGTGTTTCGTCCTTTCCACAAGATATAT
AAAGCCAAGAAATCGAAATACTTTCAAGTTACGGTAAGCATATGATAGTCCATTTTAAAACATAATTTTA
AAACTGCAAACTACCCAAGAAATTATTACTTTCTACGTCACGTATTTTGTACTAATATCTTTGTGTTTAC
AGTCAAATTAATTCTAATTATCTCTCTAACAGCCTTGTATCGTATATGCAAATATGAAGGAATCATGGGA
AATAGGCCCTCGGTACCTTAATTAACCAAACTGGATCTCTGCTGTCCCTGTAATAAACCCGAAAATTTTG
AATTTTTGTAATTTGTTTTTGTAATTCTTTAGTTTGTATGTCTGTTGCTATTATGTCTACTATTCTTTCC
CCTGCACTGTACCCCCCAATCCCCCCTTTTCTTTTAAAATTGTGGATGAATACTGCCATTTGTCTGCAGA
ATTGGCGCACGCAGTGCCGATCCGTTCACTAATCGAATGGATCTGTCTCTGTCTCTCTCTCCACCTTCTT
CTTCTATTCCTTCGGGCCTGTCGGGTCCCCTCGGGGTTGGGAGGTGGGTCTGAAACGATAATGGTGAATA
TCCCTGCCTAACTCTATTCACTATAGAAAGTACAGCAAAAACTATTCTTAAACCTACCAAGCCTCCTACT
ATCATTATGAATAATTTTATATACCACAGCCAATTTGTTATGTTAAACCAATTCCACAAACTTGCCCATT
TATCTAATTCCAATAATTCTTGTTCATTCTTTTCTTGCTGGTTTTGCGATTCTTCAATTAAGGAGTGTAT
TAAGCTTGTGTAATTGTTAATTTCTCTGTCCCACTCCATCCAGGTCGTGTGATTCCAAATCTGTTCCAGA
GATTTATTACTCCAACTAGCATTCCAAGGCACAGCAGTGGTGCAAATGAGTTTTCCAGAGCAACCCCAAA
TCCCCAGGAGCTGTTGATCCTTTAGGTATCTTTCCACAGCCAGGATTCTTGCCTGGAGCTGCTTGATGCC
CCAGACTGTGAGTTGCAACAGATGCTGTTGCGCCTCAATAGCCCTCAGCAAATTGTTCTGCTGCTGCACT
ATACCAGACAATAATTGTCTGGCCTGTACCGTCAGCGTCATTGACGCTGCGCCCATAGTGCTTCCTGCTG
CTCCCAAGAACCCAAGGAACAAAGCTCCTATTCCCACTGCTCTTTTTTCTCTCTGCACCACTCTTCTCTT
TGCCTTGGTGGGTGCTACTCCTAATGGTTCAATTTTTACTACTTTATATTTATATAATTCACTTCTCCAA
TTGTCCCTCATATCTCCTCCTCCAGGTCTGAAGATCAGCGGCCGCTTGCTGTGCGGTGGTCTTACTTTTG
TTTTGCTCTTCCTCTATCTTGTCTAAAGCTTCCTTGGTGTCTTTTATCTCTATCCTTTGATGCACACAAT
AGAGGGTTGCTACTGTATTATATAATGATCTAAGTTCTTCTGATCCTGTCTGAAGGGATGGTTGTAGCTG
TCCCAGTATTTGTCTACAGCCTTCTGATGTTTCTAACAGGCCAGGATTAACTGCGAATCGTTCTAGCTCC
CTGCTTGCCCATACTATATGTTTTAATTTATATTTTTTCTTTCCCCCTGGCCTTAACCGAATTTTTTCCC
ATCGCGATCTAATTCTCCCCCGCTTAATACTGACGCTCTCGCACCCATCTCTCTCCTTCTAGCCTCCGCT
AGTCAAAATTTTTGGCGTACTCACCAGTCGCCGCCCCTCGCCTCTTGCCGTGCGCGCTTCAGCAAGCCGA
GTCCTGCGTCGAGAGAGCTCCTCTGGTTTCCCTTTCGCTTTCAAGTCCCTGTTCGGGCGCCACTGCTAGA
GATTTTCCACACTGACTAAAAGGGTCTGAGGGATCTCTAGTTACCAGAGTCACACAACAGACGGGCACAC
ACTACTTGAAGCACTCAAGGCAAGCTTTATTGAGGCTTAAGCAGTGGGTTCCCTAGTTAGCCAGAGAGCT
CCCAGGCTCAGATCTGGTCTAACCAGAGAGACCCAGTACAGGCAAAACGCGCTGCTTATATAGACCTCCC
ACCGTACACGCCTACCGCCCATTTGCGTCAATGGGGCGGAGTTGTTACGACATTTTGGAAAGTCCCGTTG
ATTTTGGTGCCAAAACAAACTCCCATTGACGTCAATGGGGTGGAGACTTGGAAATCCCCGTGAGTCAAAC
CGCTATCCACGCCCATTGATGTACTGCCAAAACCGCATCACCATGGTAATAGCGATGACTAATACGTAGA
TGTACTGCCAAGTAGGAAAGTCCCATAAGGTCATGTACTGGGCATAATGCCAGGCGGGCCATTTACCGTC
ATTGACGTCAATAGGGGGCGTACTTGGCATATGATACACTTGATGTACTGCCAAGTGGGCAGTTTACCGT
AAATACTCCACCCATTGACGTCAATGGAAAGTCCCTATTGGCGTTACTATGGGAACATACGTCATTATTG
ACGTCAATGGGCGGGGGTCGTTGGGCGGTCAGCCAGGCGGGCCATTTACCGTAAGTTATGTAACGCGGAA
CTCCATATATGGGCTATGAACTAATGACCCCGTAATTGATTACTATTAATAACTAGTCAATAATCAATGT
CAACGCGTATATCTGGCCCGTACATCGCGAAGCAGCGCAAAACGCCTAACCCTAAGCAGATTCTTCATGC
AATTGTCGGTCAAGCCTTGCCTTGTTGTAGCTTAAATTTTGCTCGCGCACTACTCAGCGACCTCCAACAC
ACAAGCAGGGAGCAGATACTGGCTTAACTATGCGGCATCAGAGCAGATTGTACTGAGAGTGCACCATAGG
GGATCGGGAGATCTCCCGATCCGTCGACGTCAGGTGGCACTTTTCGGGGAAATGTGCGCGGAACCCCTAT
TTGTTTATTTTTCTAAATACATTCAAATATGTATCCGCTCATGAGACAATAACCCTGATAAATGCTTCAA
TAATATTGAAAAAGGAAGAGTATGAGTATTCAACATTTCCGTGTCGCCCTTATTCCCTTTTTTGCGGCAT
TTTGCCTTCCTGTTTTTGCTCACCCAGAAACGCTGGTGAAAGTAAAAGATGCTGAAGATCAGTTGGGTGC
ACGAGTGGGTTACATCGAACTGGATCTCAACAGCGGTAAGATCCTTGAGAGTTTTCGCCCCGAAGAACGT
TTTCCAATGATGAGCACTTTTAAAGTTCTGCTATGTGGCGCGGTATTATCCCGTATTGACGCCGGGCAAG
AGCAACTCGGTCGCCGCATACACTATTCTCAGAATGACTTGGTTGAGTACTCACCAGTCACAGAAAAGCA
TCTTACGGATGGCATGACAGTAAGAGAATTATGCAGTGCTGCCATAACCATGAGTGATAACACTGCGGCC
AACTTACTTCTGACAACGATCGGAGGACCGAAGGAGCTAACCGCTTTTTTGCACAACATGGGGGATCATG
TAACTCGCCTTGATCGTTGGGAACCGGAGCTGAATGAAGCCATACCAAACGACGAGCGTGACACCACGAT
GCCTGTAGCAATGGCAACAACGTTGCGCAAACTATTAACTGGCGAACTACTTACTCTAGCTTCCCGGCAA
CAATTAATAGACTGGATGGAGGCGGATAAAGTTGCAGGACCACTTCTGCGCTCGGCCCTTCCGGCTGGCT
GGTTTATTGCTGATAAATCTGGAGCCGGTGAGCGTGGGTCTCGCGGTATCATTGCAGCACTGGGGCCAGA
TGGTAAGCCCTCCCGTATCGTAGTTATCTACACGACGGGGAGTCAGGCAACTATGGATGAACGAAATAGA
CAGATCGCTGAGATAGGTGCCTCACTGATTAAGCATTGGTAACTGTCAGACCAAGTTTACTCATATATAC
TTTAGATTGATTTAAAACTTCATTTTTAATTTAAAAGGATCTAGGTGAAGATCCTTTTTGATAATCTCAT
GACCAAAATCCCTTAACGTGAGTTTTCGTTCCACTGAGCGTCAGACCCCGTAGAAAAGATCAAAGGATCT
TC
